Addgene plasmid #123026: pWS2247
Purpose: Tet promoter (TetO(x7)-pLEU2m)
Depositing lab: Tom Ellis. Depositing organization: Imperial College London. Publication: Engineering a Model Cell for Rational Tuning of GPCR Signaling. Shaw WM, Yamauchi H, Mead J, Gowers GF, Bell DJ, Oling D, Larsson N, Wigglesworth M, Ladds G, Ellis T. Cell. 2019 Apr 18;177(3):782-796.e27. doi: 10.1016/j.cell.2019.02.023. Epub 2019 Apr 4. PubMed 30955892.
Backbone
  Vector backbone: pYTK001
  Vector type: Yeast Expression
Growth in bacteria
  Bacterial resistance: Chloramphenicol, 25 μg/mL
  Growth temperature: 37°C
  Growth strain: NEB Turbo Competent E. coli
  Copy number: High Copy
Gene/Insert
  Gene/Insert name: pTet [2]
  Species: S. cerevisiae (budding yeast)
  Cloning method: Gateway Cloning
Terms and licenses: Academic/Nonprofit Terms; Industry Terms: Not Available to Industry
Depositor comments: Please visit https://www.biorxiv.org/content/10.1101/390559v1 for bioRxiv preprint.
How to cite: pWS2247 was a gift from Tom Ellis (Addgene plasmid # 123026 ; http://n2t.net/addgene:123026 ; RRID:Addgene_123026)
