[The description below was written by a language model from this plasmid's Addgene catalogue record and pLannotate feature annotations shown in this document.]
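Description:
pWS2247 is a small (about 2.1 kb) part plasmid built on the pYTK001 backbone, the entry vector of the yeast modular cloning toolkit, and it stores a synthetic tetracycline-responsive promoter for use in Saccharomyces cerevisiae. It is catalogued as a yeast expression vector. However, the annotated sequence contains no yeast origin of replication, centromere or auxotrophic marker, so it appears to be a bacterial storage plasmid for a part that is transferred into other vectors rather than an autonomous yeast expression construct. It is propagated in E. coli through a high-copy ColE1/pUC-type origin and selected with chloramphenicol through a cat gene under its own promoter. A lambda t0 terminator lies between the promoter part and the resistance cassette.

The payload, named pTet and described as TetO(x7)-pLEU2m, occupies roughly the first 400 bases. The feature table shows seven short, regularly spaced hits. Six are labelled as fragments of various tet-regulated promoters (PTight, PLtetO-1, H1-2O2) and one as a tet operator; together they most plausibly represent the seven tetO repeats rather than true pieces of those mammalian or bacterial promoters. Downstream of them is a fragment of the yeast LEU2 promoter, which serves as the minimal core promoter. In this arrangement, transcription depends on a tetO-binding regulator supplied separately, such as a TetR-based transcription factor; no such regulator and no coding sequence are present on this plasmid.

The "[2]" in the insert name likely denotes the promoter position in the toolkit's assembly scheme, though the record does not say so. The cloning method is recorded as Gateway, but no att sites are annotated. The associated work concerns engineering yeast cells for tunable GPCR signalling, where such a promoter would provide orthogonal, regulator-dependent control of gene expression.
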