Features (pLannotate 1.2.2; 12 found; start..end, strand, type, name):
     36..58      +  promoter       tight TRE promoter (fragment): Tet-responsive promoter PTight, consisting of seven tet operator sequences followed by the minimal CMV promoter
     69..90      +  promoter       PLtetO-1 promoter (fragment): modified phage lambda PL promoter with tet operator sites (Lutz and Bujard, 1997)
    102..121     +  promoter       tight TRE promoter (fragment): Tet-responsive promoter PTight, consisting of seven tet operator sequences followed by the minimal CMV promoter
    131..152     +  promoter       H1-2O2 promoter (fragment): doxycycline-inducible variant of the human H1 RNA promoter (Henriksen et al., 2007)
    165..183     +  promoter       PLtetO-1 promoter (fragment): modified phage lambda PL promoter with tet operator sites (Lutz and Bujard, 1997)
    195..215     +  promoter       tight TRE promoter (fragment): Tet-responsive promoter PTight, consisting of seven tet operator sequences followed by the minimal CMV promoter
    228..246     +  protein_bind   tet operator: tetO; bacterial operator O2 for the tetR and tetA genes tetracycline repressor TetR
    273..401     +  promoter       LEU2 promoter (fragment): S. cerevisiae LEU2
    424..458     -  terminator     lambda t0 terminator: minimal transcription terminator from phage lambda (Scholtissek and Grosse, 1987)
    532..1188    -  CDS            cat: CAT_ECOLX - Experimental evidence at protein level: Swiss-Prot protein existence level 1. This enzyme is an effector of chloramphenicol resistance in bacteria. From Escherichia coli. This protein is used as a marker in many commonly used cloning vectors, such as pACYC184.
   1189..1286    -  promoter       cat promoter: promoter of the E. coli cat gene encoding chloramphenicol acetyltransferase
   1370..1958    +  rep_origin     ori: high-copy-number ColE1/pMB1/pBR322/pUC origin of replication
>Addgene plasmid #123026 | pWS2247 | addgene full sequence | sequence record 240576 | Addgene NGS Result
AGTCGGTCTCAAACGGGTAGTCCATCGTTGTAGGATACTCCCTATCAGTGATAGAGAAATCTATGCGGCA
TCCCTATCAGTGATAGAGATCGGTAACGGAGTCCCTATCAGTGATAGAGAAGTGGTGTTCAGTTCCCTAT
CAGTGATAGAGAAGTTTGACACTATCCCTATCAGTGATAGAGAGAACAGCAATGACTCCCTATCAGTGAT
AGAGATCAAATGGCGTATCCCTATCAGTGATAGAGATAATTAACTTGTAATATTCTAATCAATTGACAAT
ATTATTTAAGGACCTATTGTTTTTTCCAATAGGTGGTTAGCAATCGTCTTACTTTCTAACTTTTCTTACC
TTTTACATTTCAGCAATATATATATATATATTTCAAGGATATACCATTCTAAGATCTATGTGAGACCAGA
CCAATAAAAAACGCCCGGCGGCAACCGAGCGTTCTGAACAAATCCAGATGGAGTTCTGAGGTCATTACTG
GATCTATCAACAGGAGTCCAAGCGAGCTCGATATCAAATTACGCCCCGCCCTGCCACTCATCGCAGTACT
GTTGTAATTCATTAAGCATTCTGCCGACATGGAAGCCATCACAAACGGCATGATGAACCTGAATCGCCAG
CGGCATCAGCACCTTGTCGCCTTGCGTATAATATTTGCCCATGGTGAAAACGGGGGCGAAGAAGTTGTCC
ATATTGGCCACGTTTAAATCAAAACTGGTGAAACTCACCCAGGGATTGGCTGAAACGAAAAACATATTCT
CAATAAACCCTTTAGGGAAATAGGCCAGGTTTTCACCGTAACACGCCACATCTTGCGAATATATGTGTAG
AAACTGCCGGAAATCGTCGTGGTATTCACTCCAGAGCGATGAAAACGTTTCAGTTTGCTCATGGAAAACG
GTGTAACAAGGGTGAACACTATCCCATATCACCAGCTCACCGTCTTTCATTGCCATACGAAATTCCGGAT
GAGCATTCATCAGGCGGGCAAGAATGTGAATAAAGGCCGGATAAAACTTGTGCTTATTTTTCTTTACGGT
CTTTAAAAAGGCCGTAATATCCAGCTGAACGGTCTGGTTATAGGTACATTGAGCAACTGACTGAAATGCC
TCAAAATGTTCTTTACGATGCCATTGGGATATATCAACGGTGGTATATCCAGTGATTTTTTTCTCCATTT
TAGCTTCCTTAGCTCCTGAAAATCTCGATAACTCAAAAAATACGCCCGGTAGTGATCTTATTTCATTATG
GTGAAAGTTGGAACCTCTTACGTGCCCGATCAATCATGACCAAAATCCCTTAACGTGAGTTTTCGTTCCA
CTGAGCGTCAGACCCCGTAGAAAAGATCAAAGGATCTTCTTGAGATCCTTTTTTTCTGCGCGTAATCTGC
TGCTTGCAAACAAAAAAACCACCGCTACCAGCGGTGGTTTGTTTGCCGGATCAAGAGCTACCAACTCTTT
TTCCGAAGGTAACTGGCTTCAGCAGAGCGCAGATACCAAATACTGTTCTTCTAGTGTAGCCGTAGTTAGG
CCACCACTTCAAGAACTCTGTAGCACCGCCTACATACCTCGCTCTGCTAATCCTGTTACCAGTGGCTGCT
GCCAGTGGCGATAAGTCGTGTCTTACCGGGTTGGACTCAAGACGATAGTTACCGGATAAGGCGCAGCGGT
CGGGCTGAACGGGGGGTTCGTGCACACAGCCCAGCTTGGAGCGAACGACCTACACCGAACTGAGATACCT
ACAGCGTGAGCTATGAGAAAGCGCCACGCTTCCCGAAGGGAGAAAGGCGGACAGGTATCCGGTAAGCGGC
AGGGTCGGAACAGGAGAGCGCACGAGGGAGCTTCCAGGGGGAAACGCCTGGTATCTTTATAGTCCTGTCG
GGTTTCGCCACCTCTGACTTGAGCGTCGATTTTTGTGATGCTCGTCAGGGGGGCGGAGCCTATGGAAAAA
CGCCAGCAACGCGGCCTTTTTACGGTTCCTGGCCTTTTGCTGGCCTTTTGCTCACATGTTCTTTCCTGCG
TTATCCCCTGATTCTGTGGATAACCGT
